>Addgene plasmid #208806 | pCFT3.2 | addgene full sequence | sequence record 410864 | Addgene NGS Result
GCGGCCACCGGCTGGCTCGCTTCGCTCGGCCCGTGGACAACCCTGCTGGACAAGCTGATGGACAGGCTGC
GCCTGCCCACGAGCTTGACCACAGGGATTGCCCACCGGCTACCCAGCCTTCGACCACATACCCACCGGCT
CCAACTGCGCGGCCTGCGGCCTTGCCCCATCAATTTTTTTAATTTTCTCTGGGGAAAAGCCTCCGGCCTG
CGGCCTGCGCGCTTCGCTTGCCGGTTGGACACCAAGTGGAAGGCGGGTCAAGGCTCGCGCAGCGACCGCG
CAGCGGCTTGGCCTTGACGCGCCTGGAACGACCCAAGCCTATGCGAGTGGGGGCAGTCGAAGGGCGAAGC
CCGCCCGCCTGCCCCCCGAGCCTCACGGCGGCGAGTGCGGGGGTTCCAAGGGGGCAGCGCCACCTTGGGC
AAGGCCGAAGGCCGCGCAGTCGATCAACAAGCCCCGGAGGGGCCACTTTTTGCCGGAGGGGGAGCCGCGC
CGAAGGCGTGGGGGAACCCCGCAGGGGTGCCCTTCTTTGGGCACCAAAGAACTAGATATAGGGCGAAATG
CGAAAGACTTAAAAATCAACAACTTAAAAAAGGGGGGTACGCAACAGCTCATTGCGGCACCCCCCGCAAT
AGCTCATTGCGTAGGTTAAAGAAAATCTGTAATTGACTGCCACTTTTACGCAACGCATAATTGTTGTCGC
GCTGCCGAAAAGTTGCAGCTGATTGCGCATGGTGCCGCAACCGTGCGGCACCCCTACCGCATGGAGATAA
GCATGGCCACGCAGTCCAGAGAAATCGGCATTCAAGCCAAGAACAAGCCCGGTCACTGGGTGCAAACGGA
ACGCAAAGCGCATGAGGCGTGGGCCGGGCTTATTGCGAGGAAACCCACGGCGGCAATGCTGCTGCATCAC
CTCGTGGCGCAGATGGGCCACCAGAACGCCGTGGTGGTCAGCCAGAAGACACTTTCCAAGCTCATCGGAC
GTTCTTTGCGGACGGTCCAATACGCAGTCAAGGACTTGGTGGCCGAGCGCTGGATCTCCGTCGTGAAGCT
CAACGGCCCCGGCACCGTGTCGGCCTACGTGGTCAATGACCGCGTGGCGTGGGGCCAGCCCCGCGACCAG
TTGCGCCTGTCGGTGTTCAGTGCCGCCGTGGTGGTTGATCACGACGACCAGGACGAATCGCTGTTGGGGC
ATGGCGACCTGCGCCGCATCCCGACCCTGTATCCGGGCGAGCAGCAACTACCGACCGGCCCCGGCGAGGA
GCCGCCCAGCCAGCCCGGCATTCCGGGCATGGAACCAGACCTGCCAGCCTTGACCGAAACGGAGGAATGG
GAACGACGCGGGCAGCAGCGCCTGCCGATGCCCGATGAGCCGTGTTTTCTGGACGATGGCGAGCCGTTGG
AGCCGCCGACACGGGTCACGCTGCCGCGCCGGTAGCAGGAAACAGCTATGACCATGCCCGGGTAAGTGAC
TAGCGGAAACACAGAAAAAAGCCCGCACCTGACAGTGCGGGCTTTTTTTTTCGACCAAAGGCTCCGAAGA
GCCGAGTGTCTTCGGTGAATTGTAATACGACTCACTATAGGGCGAATTGACATTGTGAGCGGATAACAAT
ATAATGTGTGGAATTCGAGCTCGGTACCCGGGGATCCTCTAGATTTAAGAAGGAGATATACATATGAAAA
TCGAGAAGAACTTCGTGATTACCGATCCGCGTTTACCGGACAATCCGATCATCTTTGCCAGTGATGGGTT
TCTGGAACTGACGGAATATAGCCGTGAGGAAATTCTTGGTCGCAATGCTCGCTTTCTGCAAGGACCTGAA
ACCGACCAGGCAACTGTCCAGAAAATTCGGGATGCGATTCGCGATCAACGCGAAACGACAGTTCAGCTGA
TCAACTATACCAAATCCGGCAAGAAATTCTGGAACCTGTTACACCTCCAACCAGTACGTGACCAGAAAGG
CGAATTGCAGTACTTCATTGGCGTTCAGCTGGATGGTTCGGATCATGTGTAACTGAATGTCCAGACCTGC
AGCAATGGCCGACACGGTCTCTGAGAGAAGACACGTCGCTCTTCGACGTAAGTAACTGACTCGGTACCAA
ATTCCAGAAAAGAGGCCTCCCGAAAGGGGGGCCTTTTTTCGTTTTGGTCCTAAGCTTAACTGGCCGTCGT
TTTACATTCAAATATGTATCCGCTCATGAGACAATAACCCTGATAAATGCTTCAATAATATTGAAAAAGG
AAGAGTATGAGTATTCAACATTTCCGTGTCGCCCTTATTCCCTTTTTTGCGGCATTTTGCCTTCCTGTTT
TTGCTCACCCAGAAACGCTGGTGAAAGTAAAAGATGCTGAAGATCAGTTGGGTGCACGAGTGGGTTACAT
CGAACTGGATCTCAACAGCGGTAAGATCCTTGAGAGTTTTCGCCCCGAAGAACGTTTTCCAATGATGAGC
ACTTTTAAAGTTCTGCTATGTGGCGCGGTATTATCCCGTATTGACGCCGGGCAAGAGCAACTCGGTCGCC
GCATACACTATTCTCAGAATGACTTGGTTGAGTACTCACCAGTCACAGAAAAGCATCTTACGGATGGCAT
GACAGTAAGAGAATTATGCAGTGCTGCCATAACCATGAGTGATAACACTGCGGCCAACTTACTTCTGACA
ACGATCGGAGGACCGAAGGAGCTAACCGCTTTTTTGCACAACATGGGGGATCATGTAACTCGCCTTGATC
GTTGGGAACCGGAGCTGAATGAAGCCATACCAAACGACGAGCGTGACACCACGATGCCTGTAGCAATGGC
AACAACGTTGCGCAAACTATTAACTGGCGAACTACTTACTCTAGCTTCCCGGCAACAATTAATAGACTGG
ATGGAGGCGGATAAAGTTGCAGGACCACTTCTGCGCTCGGCCCTTCCGGCTGGCTGGTTTATTGCTGATA
AATCTGGAGCCGGTGAGCGTGGGTCTCGCGGTATCATTGCAGCACTGGGGCCAGATGGTAAGCCCTCCCG
TATCGTAGTTATCTACACGACGGGGAGTCAGGCAACTATGGATGAACGAAATAGACAGATCGCTGAGATA
GGTGCCTCACTGATTAAGCATTGGTAATAATACGACTCACTATAGGGTAACTAATTGAGGCGCGCCTACC
ACCGTCAAAAAAAACGGCGCTTTTTAGCGCCGTTTTTATTTTTCAACCTTCCTAGGTAAGTGACCCTTTA
GTGAGGGTTAATT
Features (pLannotate 1.2.2; 11 found; start..end, strand, type, name):
      1..772     +  rep_origin     pBBR1 oriV: replication origin of the broad-host-range plasmid pBBR1 from Bordetella bronchiseptica; requires the pBBR1 Rep protein for replication
    773..1435    +  CDS            pBBR1 Rep: replication protein for the broad-host-range plasmid pBBR1 from Bordetella bronchiseptica
   1563..1581    +  promoter       T7 promoter: promoter for bacteriophage T7 RNA polymerase
   1593..1609    +  protein_bind   lac operator: The lac repressor binds to the lac operator to inhibit transcription in E. coli. This inhibition can be relieved by adding lactose or isopropyl-β-D-thiogalactopyranoside (IPTG). lac repressor encoded by lacI
   1621..1653    +  misc_feature   MCS (fragment): pUC18/19 multiple cloning site
   1680..2009    +  CDS            BR1: BR1 is a basic (constitutively fluorescent) cyan fluorescent protein published in 2019, derived from Arabidopsis thaliana. It requires the cofactor flavin for fluorescence.
   2159..2176    +  CDS            lacZα (fragment): LacZα fragment of β-galactosidase; lacZ fragment
   2175..2246    +  promoter       AmpR promoter: bla
   2247..3107    +  CDS            AmpR: β-lactamase; bla; confers resistance to ampicillin, carbenicillin, and related antibiotics
   3108..3126    +  promoter       T7 promoter: promoter for bacteriophage T7 RNA polymerase
   3215..3233    -  promoter       T3 promoter: promoter for bacteriophage T3 RNA polymerase
