[The description below was written by a language model from this plasmid's Addgene catalogue record and pLannotate feature annotations shown in this document.]
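Description:
pCFT3.2 is a small bacterial expression plasmid of about 3.2 kb, built on the pUdO4a backbone to express the fluorescent protein iLOV. It replicates through the pBBR1 system: the feature table shows the pBBR1 oriV followed directly by the pBBR1 Rep coding sequence, which the origin requires. This replicon comes from a Bordetella bronchiseptica plasmid and has a broad host range, so the construct can be maintained in Gram-negative species other than E. coli. That fits the associated work on Pseudomonas aeruginosa imaging. The plasmid is recorded as low copy. Selection relies on a β-lactamase gene (AmpR) with its own bla promoter, which confers ampicillin and carbenicillin resistance.

The payload is a 339 bp iLOV insert introduced by Gibson assembly. The automated annotation labels the corresponding ~330 bp open reading frame as "BR1", a flavin-dependent fluorescent protein derived from Arabidopsis thaliana. This most likely reflects sequence similarity among related LOV-domain, flavin-binding fluorescent proteins rather than a different insert. The catalogue lists the promoter as tac. The feature table does not annotate a tac promoter, but it places a lac operator and a pUC-type multiple cloning site fragment just upstream of the coding sequence, so expression may respond to lac repressor and IPTG where LacI is present. No lacI gene is annotated on the plasmid. Short T7 and T3 promoter sequences and a lacZα remnant are also detected and appear to be backbone leftovers.

Flavin-based fluorescent proteins do not need molecular oxygen to form their chromophore, unlike GFP-family reporters. The plasmid is therefore suited to live fluorescence imaging of bacteria under low-oxygen or anaerobic conditions, as the publication title indicates.
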