Addgene plasmid #208806: pCFT3.2
Purpose: Expresses the fluorescent protein iLOV
Depositing lab: François-Xavier Campbell-Valois. Depositing organization: University of Ottawa. Publication: Anaerobic fluorescent reporters for live imaging of Pseudomonas aeruginosa. Tchagang CF, Mah TF, Campbell-Valois FX. Front Microbiol. 2023 Oct 20;14:1245755. doi: 10.3389/fmicb.2023.1245755. eCollection 2023. PubMed 37928662.
Backbone
  Vector backbone: pUdO4a
  Backbone size w/o insert (bp): 2892
  Total vector size (bp): 3231
  Vector type: Bacterial Expression
Growth in bacteria
  Bacterial resistance: Ampicillin, 100 μg/mL
  Growth temperature: 37°C
  Growth strain: DH5alpha
  Copy number: Low Copy
Gene/Insert
  Gene/Insert name: iLOV
  Insert size (bp): 339
  Promoter: tac
  Cloning method: Gibson Cloning
  Sequencing primers: 5′ M13-rev; 3′ M13-fwd
Terms and licenses: Academic/Nonprofit Terms; Industry Terms: Not Available to Industry
How to cite: pCFT3.2 was a gift from François-Xavier Campbell-Valois (Addgene plasmid # 208806 ; http://n2t.net/addgene:208806 ; RRID:Addgene_208806)
